Addgene plasmid #142942: TFORF2436
Purpose: Lentiviral vector for overexpressing transcription factor ORFs with unique 24-bp barcodes. Barcodes facilitate identification of transcription factors in pooled screens.
Depositing lab: Feng Zhang. Depositing organization: Broad Institute. Publication: A transcription factor atlas of directed differentiation. Joung J, Ma S, Tay T, Geiger-Schuller KR, Kirchgatterer PC, Verdine VK, Guo B, Arias-Garcia MA, Allen WE, Singh A, Kuksenko O, Abudayyeh OO, Gootenberg JS, Fu Z, Macrae RK, Buenrostro JD, Regev A, Zhang F. Cell. 2023 Jan 5;186(1):209-229.e26. doi: 10.1016/j.cell.2022.11.026. PubMed 36608654.
Backbone
  Vector backbone: pLX_TRC317
  Backbone manufacturer: Broad Institute Genetic Perturbation Platform
  Backbone size w/o insert (bp): 8264
  Vector type: Mammalian Expression, Lentiviral
  Selectable markers: Puromycin
Growth in bacteria
  Bacterial resistance: Ampicillin, 100 μg/mL
  Growth temperature: 37°C
  Growth strain: NEB Stable
  Copy number: High Copy
Gene/Insert
  Gene/Insert name: ZNF280D
  Species: H. sapiens (human)
  Insert size (bp): 2345
  Entrez Gene: ZNF280D (a.k.a. SUHW4, ZNF634)
  Promoter: EF1a
  Cloning method: Unknown
  Sequencing primers: 5′ GGGTGGAGACTGAAGTTAGGCCAG; 3′ CACATAGCGTAAAAGGAGCAACATAG
Terms and licenses: Academic/Nonprofit Terms; Industry Terms: Not Available to Industry
Depositor comments: XM_005254483,ENST00000559000 . The transcription factor ORF portion of this plasmid was synthesized by Genewiz. Please test multiple small colonies in case of plasmid recombination. To make this collection available in a timely manner, a portion of this collection was not fully sequenced by Addgene. If an Addgene verified full plasmid sequence is not available, please contact us prior to placing an order to request the full sequence.
How to cite: TFORF2436 was a gift from Feng Zhang (Addgene plasmid # 142942 ; http://n2t.net/addgene:142942 ; RRID:Addgene_142942)
