[The description below was written by a language model from this plasmid's Addgene catalogue record and pLannotate feature annotations shown in this document.]
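Description:
TFORF2436 is a third-generation-style, self-inactivating lentiviral expression plasmid built on the pLX_TRC317 backbone, carrying the human zinc finger protein ZNF280D (also known as SUHW4 or ZNF634) as one member of a barcoded transcription factor ORF collection. In bacteria it is maintained through a high-copy ColE1/pUC-type origin and selected with ampicillin via the β-lactamase gene. An f1 origin and remnants of a lac/lacZα cloning region flanked by T3 and T7 promoters are also present in the backbone. The depositor notes that the plasmid can recombine, which is a common concern for LTR-containing vectors.

The viral portion begins with an RSV promoter fused to a truncated HIV-1 5' LTR, which drives Tat-independent production of genomic RNA in packaging cells. This is followed by the Ψ packaging signal with a gag fragment, the Rev response element for nuclear export, and a cPPT/CTS element. It ends in a ΔU3 3' LTR that inactivates the LTR promoter after integration, with an SV40 polyadenylation signal downstream. Within the transferred region, an SV40 early promoter drives puromycin N-acetyltransferase for selecting transduced mammalian cells. A separate EF-1α promoter provides strong constitutive expression of the synthesized ZNF280D ORF, with a WPRE downstream to enhance transcript stability and expression.

According to the record, each ORF in the collection is paired with a unique 24-bp barcode, although the barcode is not annotated in the feature table. The barcode lets the transcription factor be identified by sequencing in pooled overexpression screens, such as those examining directed differentiation. Several short annotated fragments (U6 promoter, small t antigen, Rev) are probably partial matches rather than functional parts.
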