Features (pLannotate 1.2.2; 31 found; start..end, strand, type, name):
      5..231     +  promoter       RSV promoter: Rous sarcoma virus enhancer/promoter
    232..412     +  LTR            5' LTR (truncated): truncated 5' long terminal repeat (LTR) from HIV-1
    459..584     +  misc_feature   HIV-1 Ψ: packaging signal of human immunodeficiency virus type 1
    568..931     +  CDS            HIV-1 gag (fragment): gag protein from human immunodeficiency virus 1; gag
   1077..1310    +  misc_feature   RRE: The Rev response element (RRE) of HIV-1 allows for Rev-dependent mRNA export from the nucleus to the cytoplasm.
   1687..1713    +  CDS            Rev (fragment): human immunodeficiency virus 1 (HIV-1) Rev protein; rev; enhances nuclear export of unspliced and incompletely spliced viral mRNAs
   1720..1743    +  promoter       SV40 promoter (fragment): SV40 early promoter
   1744..1815    +  promoter       SV40 promoter (fragment): SV40 enhancer and early promoter
   1839..1974    +  rep_origin     SV40 ori: SV40 origin of replication
   2020..2616    +  CDS            PuroR (fragment): puromycin N-acetyltransferase; pac from Streptomyces; confers resistance to puromycin
   2665..2782    +  misc_feature   cPPT/CTS: central polypurine tract and central termination sequence of HIV-1
   2847..2913    +  CDS            small t antigen (fragment): SV40 (simian virus 40) small t antigen
   2920..4098    +  promoter       EF-1α promoter: strong constitutive promoter for human elongation factor EF-1α
   4103..6250    +  CDS            ZNF280D (fragment): Z280D_HUMAN - Also known as KIAA1584, SUHW4, ZNF634. Experimental evidence at protein level: Swiss-Prot protein existence level 1. May function as a transcription factor. From Homo sapiens (Human).
   6371..6424    +  promoter       U6 promoter (fragment): RNA polymerase III promoter for human U6 snRNA
   6466..7054    +  misc_feature   WPRE: woodchuck hepatitis virus posttranscriptional regulatory element
   7105..7124    +  misc_feature   cPPT/CTS (fragment): central polypurine tract and central termination sequence of HIV-1
   7126..7359    +  LTR            3' LTR (ΔU3): self-inactivating 3' long terminal repeat (LTR) from HIV-1
   7437..7558    +  polyA_signal   SV40 poly(A) signal: SV40 polyadenylation signal
   7598..7733    +  rep_origin     SV40 ori: SV40 origin of replication
   7754..7772    -  promoter       T7 promoter: promoter for bacteriophage T7 RNA polymerase
   7780..7935    +  CDS            lacZα (fragment): LacZα fragment of β-galactosidase; lacZ fragment
   7940..8368    +  rep_origin     f1 ori (sequence partly withheld): f1 bacteriophage origin of replication; arrow indicates direction of (+) strand synthesis
   8421..8525    +  promoter       AmpR promoter: bla
   8526..9386    +  CDS            AmpR: β-lactamase; bla; confers resistance to ampicillin, carbenicillin, and related antibiotics
   9557..10145   +  rep_origin     ori: high-copy-number ColE1/pMB1/pBR322/pUC origin of replication
  10328..10420   +  CDS            lacI (fragment): lac repressor; lacI; The lac repressor binds to the lac operator to inhibit transcription in E. coli. This inhibition can be relieved by adding lactose or isopropyl-β-D-thiogalactopyranoside (IPTG).
  10433..10454   +  protein_bind   CAP binding site: CAP binding activates transcription in the presence of cAMP. E. coli catabolite activator protein
  10469..10499   +  promoter       lac promoter: promoter for the E. coli lac operon
  10507..10523   +  protein_bind   lac operator: The lac repressor binds to the lac operator to inhibit transcription in E. coli. This inhibition can be relieved by adding lactose or isopropyl-β-D-thiogalactopyranoside (IPTG). lac repressor encoded by lacI
  10568..10586   +  promoter       T3 promoter: promoter for bacteriophage T3 RNA polymerase
>Addgene plasmid #142942 | TFORF2436 | addgene full sequence | sequence record 397282 | Addgene NGS Result
TTAATGTAGTCTTATGCAATACTCTTGTAGTCTTGCAACATGGTAACGATGAGTTAGCAACATGCCTTAC
AAGGAGAGAAAAAGCACCGTGCATGCCGATTGGTGGAAGTAAGGTGGTACGATCGTGCCTTATTAGGAAG
GCAACAGACGGGTCTGACATGGATTGGACGAACCACTGAATTGCCGCATTGCAGAGATATTGTATTTAAG
TGCCTAGCTCGATACATAAACGGGTCTCTCTGGTTAGACCAGATCTGAGCCTGGGAGCTCTCTGGCTAAC
TAGGGAACCCACTGCTTAAGCCTCAATAAAGCTTGCCTTGAGTGCTTCAAGTAGTGTGTGCCCGTCTGTT
GTGTGACTCTGGTAACTAGAGATCCCTCAGACCCTTTTAGTCAGTGTGGAAAATCTCTAGCAGTGGCGCC
CGAACAGGGACTTGAAAGCGAAAGGGAAACCAGAGGAGCTCTCTCGACGCAGGACTCGGCTTGCTGAAGC
GCGCACGGCAAGAGGCGAGGGGCGGCGACTGGTGAGTACGCCAAAAATTTTGACTAGCGGAGGCTAGAAG
GAGAGAGATGGGTGCGAGAGCGTCAGTATTAAGCGGGGGAGAATTAGATCGCGATGGGAAAAAATTCGGT
TAAGGCCAGGGGGAAAGAAAAAATATAAATTAAAACATATAGTATGGGCAAGCAGGGAGCTAGAACGATT
CGCAGTTAATCCTGGCCTGTTAGAAACATCAGAAGGCTGTAGACAAATACTGGGACAGCTACAACCATCC
CTTCAGACAGGATCAGAAGAACTTAGATCATTATATAATACAGTAGCAACCCTCTATTGTGTGCATCAAA
GGATAGAGATAAAAGACACCAAGGAAGCTTTAGACAAGATAGAGGAAGAGCAAAACAAAAGTAAGACCAC
CGCACAGCAAGCGGCCGCTGATCTTCAGACCTGGAGGAGGAGATATGAGGGACAATTGGAGAAGTGAATT
ATATAAATATAAAGTAGTAAAAATTGAACCATTAGGAGTAGCACCCACCAAGGCAAAGAGAAGAGTGGTG
CAGAGAGAAAAAAGAGCAGTGGGAATAGGAGCTTTGTTCCTTGGGTTCTTGGGAGCAGCAGGAAGCACTA
TGGGCGCAGCGTCAATGACGCTGACGGTACAGGCCAGACAATTATTGTCTGGTATAGTGCAGCAGCAGAA
CAATTTGCTGAGGGCTATTGAGGCGCAACAGCATCTGTTGCAACTCACAGTCTGGGGCATCAAGCAGCTC
CAGGCAAGAATCCTGGCTGTGGAAAGATACCTAAAGGATCAACAGCTCCTGGGGATTTGGGGTTGCTCTG
GAAAACTCATTTGCACCACTGCTGTGCCTTGGAATGCTAGTTGGAGTAATAAATCTCTGGAACAGATTTG
GAATCACACGACCTGGATGGAGTGGGACAGAGAAATTAACAATTACACAAGCTTAATACACTCCTTAATT
GAAGAATCGCAAAACCAGCAAGAAAAGAATGAACAAGAATTATTGGAATTAGATAAATGGGCAAGTTTGT
GGAATTGGTTTAACATAACAAATTGGCTGTGGTATATAAAATTATTCATAATGATAGTAGGAGGCTTGGT
AGGTTTAAGAATAGTTTTTGCTGTACTTTCTATAGTGAATAGAGTTAGGCAGGGATATTCACCATTATCG
TTTCAGACCCACCTCCCAACCCCGAGGGGACCCATGCATTGCATCTCAATTAGTCAGCAACCAGGTGTGG
AAAGTCCCCAGGCTCCCCAGCAGGCAGAAGTATGCAAAGCATGCGTCTCAATTAGTCAGCAACCATAGTC
CCGCCCCTAACTCCGCCCATCCCGCCCCTAACTCCGCCCAGTTCCGCCCATTCTCCGCCCCATGGCTGAC
TAATTTTTTTTATTTATGCAGAGGCCGAGGCCGCCTCGGCCTCTGAGCTATTCCAGAAGTAGTGAGGAGG
CTTTTTTGGAGGCCTAGGCTTTTGCAAAAAGCTTTCTAGAGGTACCACCGGAGCTTACCATGACCGAGTA
CAAGCCCACGGTGCGCCTCGCCACCCGCGACGACGTCCCCAGGGCCGTACGCACCCTCGCCGCCGCGTTC
GCCGACTACCCCGCCACGCGCCACACCGTCGATCCGGACCGCCACATCGAGCGGGTCACCGAGCTGCAAG
AACTCTTCCTCACGCGCGTCGGGCTCGACATCGGCAAGGTGTGGGTCGCGGACGACGGCGCCGCCGTGGC
GGTCTGGACCACGCCGGAGAGCGTCGAAGCGGGGGCGGTGTTCGCCGAGATCGGCCCGCGCATGGCCGAG
TTGAGCGGTTCCCGGCTGGCCGCGCAGCAACAGATGGAAGGCCTCCTGGCGCCGCACCGGCCCAAGGAGC
CCGCGTGGTTCCTGGCCACCGTCGGCGTCTCGCCCGACCACCAGGGCAAGGGTCTGGGCAGCGCCGTCGT
GCTCCCCGGAGTGGAGGCGGCCGAGCGCGCCGGGGTGCCCGCCTTCCTGGAGACCTCCGCGCCCCGCAAC
CTCCCCTTCTACGAGCGGCTCGGCTTCACCGTCACCGCCGACGTCGAGGTGCCCGAAGGACCGCGCACCT
GGTGCATGACCCGCAAGCCCGGTGCCAGTTAACGAATTCTAGATCTTGAGACAAATGGCAGTATTCATCC
ACAATTTTAAAAGAAAAGGGGGGATTGGGGGGTACAGTGCAGGGGAAAGAATAGTAGACATAATAGCAAC
AGACATACAAACTAAAGAATTACAAAAACAAATTACAAAAATTCAAAATTTTCGGGTTTATTACAGGGAC
AGCAGAGATCCACTTTGGCGCCGGCTCGAGGCCTGCAGGTGCAAAGATGGATAAAGTTTTAAACAGAGAG
GAATCTTTGCAGCTAATGGACCTTCTAGGTCTTGAAAGGAGTGGGAATTGGCTCCGGTGCCCGTCAGTGG
GCAGAGCGCACATCGCCCACAGTCCCCGAGAAGTTGGGGGGAGGGGTCGGCAATTGAACCGGTGCCTAGA
GAAGGTGGCGCGGGGTAAACTGGGAAAGTGATGTCGTGTACTGGCTCCGCCTTTTTCCCGAGGGTGGGGG
AGAACCGTATATAAGTGCAGTAGTCGCCGTGAACGTTCTTTTTCGCAACGGGTTTGCCGCCAGAACACAG
GTAAGTGCCGTGTGTGGTTCCCGCGGGCCTGGCCTCTTTACGGGTTATGGCCCTTGCGTGCCTTGAATTA
CTTCCACCTGGCTGCAGTACGTGATTCTTGATCCCGAGCTTCGGGTTGGAAGTGGGTGGGAGAGTTCGAG
GCCTTGCGCTTAAGGAGCCCCTTCGCCTCGTGCTTGAGTTGAGGCCTGGCCTGGGCGCTGGGGCCGCCGC
GTGCGAATCTGGTGGCACCTTCGCGCCTGTCTCGCTGCTTTCGATAAGTCTCTAGCCATTTAAAATTTTT
GATGACCTGCTGCGACGCTTTTTTTCTGGCAAGATAGTCTTGTAAATGCGGGCCAAGATCTGCACACTGG
TATTTCGGTTTTTGGGGCCGCGGGCGGCGACGGGGCCCGTGCGTCCCAGCGCACATGTTCGGCGAGGCGG
GGCCTGCGAGCGCGGCCACCGAGAATCGGACGGGGGTAGTCTCAAGCTGGCCGGCCTGCTCTGGTGCCTG
GCCTCGCGCCGCCGTGTATCGCCCCGCCCTGGGCGGCAAGGCTGGCCCGGTCGGCACCAGTTGCGTGAGC
GGAAAGATGGCCGCTTCCCGGCCCTGCTGCAGGGAGCTCAAAATGGAGGACGCGGCGCTCGGGAGAGCGG
GCGGGTGAGTCACCCACACAAAGGAAAAGGGCCTTTCCGTCCTCAGCCGTCGCTTCATGTGACTCCACGG
AGTACCGGGCGCCGTCCAGGCACCTCGATTAGTTCTCGAGCTTTTGGAGTACGTCGTCTTTAGGTTGGGG
GGAGGGGTTTTATGCGATGGAGTTTCCCCACACTGAGTGGGTGGAGACTGAAGTTAGGCCAGCTTGGCAC
TTGATGTAATTCTCCTTGGAATTTGCCCTTTTTGAGTTTGGATCTTGGTTCATTCTCAAGCCTCAGACAG
TGGTTCAAAGTTTTTTTCTTCCATTTCAGGTGTCGTGAGGCTAGCACCGCCACCATGGCAGAACTGTTTA
TGGAATGTGAAGAAGAGGAGCTGGAACCATGGCAGAAGAAAGTAAAAGAAGTTGAGGATGACGATGATGA
TGAGCCAATCTTTGTTGGCGAGATATCAAGTTCAAAACCAGCAATTTCAAATATTTTGAACAGAGTTAAC
CCCAGCTCATATTCAAGGGGACTAAAGAATGGTGCACTCAGTCGAGGTATTACTGCTGCATTCAAGCCTA
CAAGTCAACACTACACGAATCCAACATCAAATCCAGTGCCTGCCTCACCAATAAATTTTCATCCTGAGTC
TAGATCTTCAGATAGTTCTGTTATTGTTCAGCCTTTTTCTAAACCTGGTTATATAACAAACTCATCACGA
GTTGTGTCTAATAAGTCATCAGAGTTACTGTTTGACTTGACCCAGGATACAGGATTATCACATTACCAAG
GGGGACCAACACTTTCTATGGCAGGTATGAGTGAAAGTTCATTTTTATCAAAACGTCCTTCTACTTCTGA
AGTAAATAATGTTAATCCAAAGAAGCCTAAACCCAGCGAAAGTGTTTCTGGAGCAAATTCCTCAGCTGTA
TTACCTTCAGTTAAATCTCCTTCAGTGACTTCTTCCCAGGCTATGCTAGCAAAAGGTACAAATACCTCAT
CAAATCAGTCTAAAAATGGAACACCTTTTCCAAGAGCTTGTCCAAAGTGCAACATTCATTTCAATCTTTT
GGATCCTTTGAAAAATCACATGAAGTATTGTTGTCCAGACATGATAAATAACTTTTTGGGACTGGCTAAA
ACAGAATTTTCAAGTACAGTAAATAAAAACACAACTATTGATTCAGAGAAAGGAAAATTGATCATGTTAG
TTAATGACTTTTATTATGGAAAACATGAAGGAGATGTCCAGGAGGAACAGAAGACTCACACAACCTTTAA
ATGCTTCAGTTGCTTGAAAATTCTAAAAAATAACATTAGGTTTATGAACCACATGAAACACCATTTGGAA
CTTGAGAAGCAGAGCAGTGAGAGCTGGGAAAACCATACCACCTGCCAGCACTGCTACCGTCAGTTTCCCA
CACCATTTCAGTTGCAGTGTCACATCGAAAGTACACATACGCCCCATGAATTTTCTACTATTTGTAAAAT
CTGTGAATTGTCATTTGAAACAGAACATGTTCTTTTACAACATATGAAGGACAATCATAAACCTGGTGAA
ATGCCATATGTCTGCCAGGTTTGTAATTATAGATCATCATCATTTTCTGATGTAGAAACTCATTTTAGAA
CATCCCATGAAAACACTAAGAACTTGCTATGCCCGTTTTGCCTCAAAGTTATTAAAATTGCAACACCATA
TATGCATCATTATATGAAGCATCAGAAAAAAGGAATACATCGTTGTACAAAATGCAGGCTGCAGTTTTTG
ACATGCAAGGAGAAAATGGATCATAAGACTCAACACCATCGAACATTTATAAAACCTAAACAACTAGAAG
GATTGCCTCCTGGAACAAAAGTTACTATTCGAGCTTCAGTTGGACCTCTGCAATCAGGAGCTTCACCTAC
ACCTTCCATTAGTGCAAGTGCTTCTACCCTTCAGCTCTCACCTCCAAGGACTAAAAATATAACTGCTAAA
AATCCTGCAAAATCTAATACAAGTAAACCTAATACAGTCAAATCCAACGCAAGTAAACCTAATACAAGTA
AGCCTAATGGAAGTAAATCTAAATACAAACCAAAAATCTCTAATATGCAAAAGAAACAAAGCACATTGGC
TAGTAGCAATAAAAAAAGTAAAGTCAATACAGCATTGAGGAATTTAAGGTATCGTCGGGGCATTCACAAA
TGCATTGAGTGTTGTTCCGAAATAAAAGATTTTGCAAACCACTTTCCTACGTACGTCCACTGTAGTTTTT
GCAGATACAACACTAGCTGTAGCAAAGCCTATGTAAATCATATGATGAGCTTTCATAGTAACCGTCCAAG
CAAAAGGTTTTGTATTTTTAAGAAGCATTCAGAAAATCTCCGGGGCATTACTCTAGTGTGCCTTAATTGT
GATTTCCTAAGTGATGTTTCTGGCTTAGATAATATGGCTACACACTTAAGTCAACATAAAACTCATACTT
GCCAAGTTGTAATGCAGAAAGATGCAGAAGCAGCCCAGAGATTTCAAAAAATATCCAGGGTATACCTGGA
CAGTGTCCCCCTTCGATGGACACAACTGATGCCTGTTCTCTCTTTCCAAGGAATGTAGTAATGAACTAGT
CCGTAACTTGAAAGTATTTCGATTTCTTGGCTTTATATATCTTGTGGAAAGGACGACAAACAATAAGGCC
AATAAACCGAACGCGTTAAGTCGACAATCAACCTCTGGATTACAAAATTTGTGAAAGATTGACTGGTATT
CTTAACTATGTTGCTCCTTTTACGCTATGTGGATACGCTGCTTTAATGCCTTTGTATCATGCTATTGCTT
CCCGTATGGCTTTCATTTTCTCCTCCTTGTATAAATCCTGGTTGCTGTCTCTTTATGAGGAGTTGTGGCC
CGTTGTCAGGCAACGTGGCGTGGTGTGCACTGTGTTTGCTGACGCAACCCCCACTGGTTGGGGCATTGCC
ACCACCTGTCAGCTCCTTTCCGGGACTTTCGCTTTCCCCCTCCCTATTGCCACGGCGGAACTCATCGCCG
CCTGCCTTGCCCGCTGCTGGACAGGGGCTCGGCTGTTGGGCACTGACAATTCCGTGGTGTTGTCGGGGAA
ATCATCGTCCTTTCCTTGGCTGCTCGCCTGTGTTGCCACCTGGATTCTGCGCGGGACGTCCTTCTGCTAC
GTCCCTTCGGCCCTCAATCCAGCGGACCTTCCTTCCCGCGGCCTGCTGCCGGCTCTGCGGCCTCTTCCGC
GTCTTCGCCTTCGCCCTCAGACGAGTCGGATCTCCCTTTGGGCCGCCTCCCCGCGTCGACTTTAAGACCA
ATGACTTACAAGGCAGCTGTAGATCTTAGCCACTTTTTAAAAGAAAAGGGGGGACTGGAAGGGCTAATTC
ACTCCCAACGAAGACAAGATCTGCTTTTTGCTTGTACTGGGTCTCTCTGGTTAGACCAGATCTGAGCCTG
GGAGCTCTCTGGCTAACTAGGGAACCCACTGCTTAAGCCTCAATAAAGCTTGCCTTGAGTGCTTCAAGTA
GTGTGTGCCCGTCTGTTGTGTGACTCTGGTAACTAGAGATCCCTCAGACCCTTTTAGTCAGTGTGGAAAA
TCTCTAGCAGTACGTATAGTAGTTCATGTCATCTTATTATTCAGTATTTATAACTTGCAAAGAAATGAAT
ATCAGAGAGTGAGAGGAACTTGTTTATTGCAGCTTATAATGGTTACAAATAAAGCAATAGCATCACAAAT
TTCACAAATAAAGCATTTTTTTCACTGCATTCTAGTTGTGGTTTGTCCAAACTCATCAATGTATCTTATC
ATGTCTGGCTCTAGCTATCCCGCCCCTAACTCCGCCCATCCCGCCCCTAACTCCGCCCAGTTCCGCCCAT
TCTCCGCCCCATGGCTGACTAATTTTTTTTATTTATGCAGAGGCCGAGGCCGCCTCGGCCTCTGAGCTAT
TCCAGAAGTAGTGAGGAGGCTTTTTTGGAGGCCTAGGGACGTACCCAATTCGCCCTATAGTGAGTCGTAT
TACGCGCGCTCACTGGCCGTCGTTTTACAACGTCGTGACTGGGAAAACCCTGGCGTTACCCAACTTAATC
GCCTTGCAGCACATCCCCCTTTCGCCAGCTGGCGTAATAGCGAAGAGGCCCGCACCGATCGCCCTTCCCA
ACAGTTGCGCAGCCTGAATGGCGAATGGG
[124 nt withheld, positions 7940-8063]
C
[91 nt withheld, positions 8065-8155]
A
[49 nt withheld, positions 8157-8205]
CCTTTGACGTTGGAGTCCACGTTCTTT
[37 nt withheld, positions 8233-8269]
ACCCTATCTCGGTCTATTCTTTTGATTTATAAGGGATTTTGCCGATTTCGGCCTATTGGTTAAAAAATGA
GCTGATTTAACAAAAATTTAACGCGAATTTTAACAAAATATTAACGCTTACAATTTAGGTGGCACTTTTC
GGGGAAATGTGCGCGGAACCCCTATTTGTTTATTTTTCTAAATACATTCAAATATGTATCCGCTCATGAG
ACAATAACCCTGATAAATGCTTCAATAATATTGAAAAAGGAAGAGTATGAGTATTCAACATTTCCGTGTC
GCCCTTATTCCCTTTTTTGCGGCATTTTGCCTTCCTGTTTTTGCTCACCCAGAAACGCTGGTGAAAGTAA
AAGATGCTGAAGATCAGTTGGGTGCACGAGTGGGTTACATCGAACTGGATCTCAACAGCGGTAAGATCCT
TGAGAGTTTTCGCCCCGAAGAACGTTTTCCAATGATGAGCACTTTTAAAGTTCTGCTATGTGGCGCGGTA
TTATCCCGTATTGACGCCGGGCAAGAGCAACTCGGTCGCCGCATACACTATTCTCAGAATGACTTGGTTG
AGTACTCACCAGTCACAGAAAAGCATCTTACGGATGGCATGACAGTAAGAGAATTATGCAGTGCTGCCAT
AACCATGAGTGATAACACTGCGGCCAACTTACTTCTGACAACGATCGGAGGACCGAAGGAGCTAACCGCT
TTTTTGCACAACATGGGGGATCATGTAACTCGCCTTGATCGTTGGGAACCGGAGCTGAATGAAGCCATAC
CAAACGACGAGCGTGACACCACGATGCCTGTAGCAATGGCAACAACGTTGCGCAAACTATTAACTGGCGA
ACTACTTACTCTAGCTTCCCGGCAACAATTAATAGACTGGATGGAGGCGGATAAAGTTGCAGGACCACTT
CTGCGCTCGGCCCTTCCGGCTGGCTGGTTTATTGCTGATAAATCTGGAGCCGGTGAGCGTGGGTCTCGCG
GTATCATTGCAGCACTGGGGCCAGATGGTAAGCCCTCCCGTATCGTAGTTATCTACACGACGGGGAGTCA
GGCAACTATGGATGAACGAAATAGACAGATCGCTGAGATAGGTGCCTCACTGATTAAGCATTGGTAACTG
TCAGACCAAGTTTACTCATATATACTTTAGATTGATTTAAAACTTCATTTTTAATTTAAAAGGATCTAGG
TGAAGATCCTTTTTGATAATCTCATGACCAAAATCCCTTAACGTGAGTTTTCGTTCCACTGAGCGTCAGA
CCCCGTAGAAAAGATCAAAGGATCTTCTTGAGATCCTTTTTTTCTGCGCGTAATCTGCTGCTTGCAAACA
AAAAAACCACCGCTACCAGCGGTGGTTTGTTTGCCGGATCAAGAGCTACCAACTCTTTTTCCGAAGGTAA
CTGGCTTCAGCAGAGCGCAGATACCAAATACTGTTCTTCTAGTGTAGCCGTAGTTAGGCCACCACTTCAA
GAACTCTGTAGCACCGCCTACATACCTCGCTCTGCTAATCCTGTTACCAGTGGCTGCTGCCAGTGGCGAT
AAGTCGTGTCTTACCGGGTTGGACTCAAGACGATAGTTACCGGATAAGGCGCAGCGGTCGGGCTGAACGG
GGGGTTCGTGCACACAGCCCAGCTTGGAGCGAACGACCTACACCGAACTGAGATACCTACAGCGTGAGCT
ATGAGAAAGCGCCACGCTTCCCGAAGGGAGAAAGGCGGACAGGTATCCGGTAAGCGGCAGGGTCGGAACA
GGAGAGCGCACGAGGGAGCTTCCAGGGGGAAACGCCTGGTATCTTTATAGTCCTGTCGGGTTTCGCCACC
TCTGACTTGAGCGTCGATTTTTGTGATGCTCGTCAGGGGGGCGGAGCCTATGGAAAAACGCCAGCAACGC
GGCCTTTTTACGGTTCCTGGCCTTTTGCTGGCCTTTTGCTCACATGTTCTTTCCTGCGTTATCCCCTGAT
TCTGTGGATAACCGTATTACCGCCTTTGAGTGAGCTGATACCGCTCGCCGCAGCCGAACGACCGAGCGCA
GCGAGTCAGTGAGCGAGGAAGCGGAAGAGCGCCCAATACGCAAACCGCCTCTCCCCGCGCGTTGGCCGAT
TCATTAATGCAGCTGGCACGACAGGTTTCCCGACTGGAAAGCGGGCAGTGAGCGCAACGCAATTAATGTG
AGTTAGCTCACTCATTAGGCACCCCAGGCTTTACACTTTATGCTTCCGGCTCGTATGTTGTGTGGAATTG
TGAGCGGATAACAATTTCACACAGGAAACAGCTATGACCATGATTACGCCAAGCGCGCAATTAACCCTCA
CTAAAGGGAACAAAAGCTGGAGCTGCAAGC
