>Addgene plasmid #142942 | TFORF2436 | depositor partial sequence | sequence record 280964 | Insert
ACCGCCACCATGGCAGAACTGTTTATGGAATGTGAAGAAGAGGAGCTGGAACCATGGCAGAAGAAAGTAA
AAGAAGTTGAGGATGACGATGATGATGAGCCAATCTTTGTTGGCGAGATATCAAGTTCAAAACCAGCAAT
TTCAAATATTTTGAACAGAGTTAACCCCAGCTCATATTCAAGGGGACTAAAGAATGGTGCACTCAGTCGA
GGTATTACTGCTGCATTCAAGCCTACAAGTCAACACTACACGAATCCAACATCAAATCCAGTGCCTGCCT
CACCAATAAATTTTCATCCTGAGTCTAGATCTTCAGATAGTTCTGTTATTGTTCAGCCTTTTTCTAAACC
TGGTTATATAACAAACTCATCACGAGTTGTGTCTAATAAGTCATCAGAGTTACTGTTTGACTTGACCCAG
GATACAGGATTATCACATTACCAAGGGGGACCAACACTTTCTATGGCAGGTATGAGTGAAAGTTCATTTT
TATCAAAACGTCCTTCTACTTCTGAAGTAAATAATGTTAATCCAAAGAAGCCTAAACCCAGCGAAAGTGT
TTCTGGAGCAAATTCCTCAGCTGTATTACCTTCAGTTAAATCTCCTTCAGTGACTTCTTCCCAGGCTATG
CTAGCAAAAGGTACAAATACCTCATCAAATCAGTCTAAAAATGGAACACCTTTTCCAAGAGCTTGTCCAA
AGTGCAACATTCATTTCAATCTTTTGGATCCTTTGAAAAATCACATGAAGTATTGTTGTCCAGACATGAT
AAATAACTTTTTGGGACTGGCTAAAACAGAATTTTCAAGTACAGTAAATAAAAACACAACTATTGATTCA
GAGAAAGGAAAATTGATCATGTTAGTTAATGACTTTTATTATGGAAAACATGAAGGAGATGTCCAGGAGG
AACAGAAGACTCACACAACCTTTAAATGCTTCAGTTGCTTGAAAATTCTAAAAAATAACATTAGGTTTAT
GAACCACATGAAACACCATTTGGAACTTGAGAAGCAGAGCAGTGAGAGCTGGGAAAACCATACCACCTGC
CAGCACTGCTACCGTCAGTTTCCCACACCATTTCAGTTGCAGTGTCACATCGAAAGTACACATACGCCCC
ATGAATTTTCTACTATTTGTAAAATCTGTGAATTGTCATTTGAAACAGAACATGTTCTTTTACAACATAT
GAAGGACAATCATAAACCTGGTGAAATGCCATATGTCTGCCAGGTTTGTAATTATAGATCATCATCATTT
TCTGATGTAGAAACTCATTTTAGAACATCCCATGAAAACACTAAGAACTTGCTATGCCCGTTTTGCCTCA
AAGTTATTAAAATTGCAACACCATATATGCATCATTATATGAAGCATCAGAAAAAAGGAATACATCGTTG
TACAAAATGCAGGCTGCAGTTTTTGACATGCAAGGAGAAAATGGATCATAAGACTCAACACCATCGAACA
TTTATAAAACCTAAACAACTAGAAGGATTGCCTCCTGGAACAAAAGTTACTATTCGAGCTTCAGTTGGAC
CTCTGCAATCAGGAGCTTCACCTACACCTTCCATTAGTGCAAGTGCTTCTACCCTTCAGCTCTCACCTCC
AAGGACTAAAAATATAACTGCTAAAAATCCTGCAAAATCTAATACAAGTAAACCTAATACAGTCAAATCC
AACGCAAGTAAACCTAATACAAGTAAGCCTAATGGAAGTAAATCTAAATACAAACCAAAAATCTCTAATA
TGCAAAAGAAACAAAGCACATTGGCTAGTAGCAATAAAAAAAGTAAAGTCAATACAGCATTGAGGAATTT
AAGGTATCGTCGGGGCATTCACAAATGCATTGAGTGTTGTTCCGAAATAAAAGATTTTGCAAACCACTTT
CCTACGTACGTCCACTGTAGTTTTTGCAGATACAACACTAGCTGTAGCAAAGCCTATGTAAATCATATGA
TGAGCTTTCATAGTAACCGTCCAAGCAAAAGGTTTTGTATTTTTAAGAAGCATTCAGAAAATCTCCGGGG
CATTACTCTAGTGTGCCTTAATTGTGATTTCCTAAGTGATGTTTCTGGCTTAGATAATATGGCTACACAC
TTAAGTCAACATAAAACTCATACTTGCCAAGTTGTAATGCAGAAAGATGCAGAAGCAGCCCAGAGATTTC
AAAAAATATCCAGGGTATACCTGGACAGTGTCCCCCTTCGATGGACACAACTGATGCCTGTTCTCTCTTT
CCAAGGAATGTAGTAATGAACTAGTCCGTAACTTGAAAGTATTTCGATTTCTTGGCTTTATATATCTTGT
GGAAAGGACGACAAACAATAAGGCCAATAAACCGA
