>Addgene plasmid #142942 | TFORF2436 | depositor partial sequence | sequence record 280965 | Barcode
CAAACAATAAGGCCAATAAACCGA
